Addgene plasmid #79024: pREP42xN_ccdB
Purpose: (Empty Backbone) Gateway destination vector for S. pombe. Allow N-terminal tag(s) to be introduced using MCS. attR1-CmR-ccdB-attR2 cassette, nmt1* (ATAAA) promoter, ura4+ selection
Depositing lab: Göran Akusjärvi & Pernilla Bjerling. Depositing organization: Uppsala University.
Backbone
  Vector backbone: pREP-X
  Backbone manufacturer: Basi, et al., PMID 8422997
  Vector type: Yeast Expression
  Selectable markers: URA4+
Growth in bacteria
  Bacterial resistance: Chloramphenicol and Ampicillin, 25 & 100 μg/mL
  Growth temperature: 37°C
  Growth strain: ccdB Survival
  Copy number: Unknown
Gene/Insert
  Gene/Insert name: None
Terms and licenses: Academic/Nonprofit Terms; Industry Terms: Not Available to Industry
Depositor comments: MCS is in front of attR1 element and contains SpeI and NdeI restriction sites. nmt1/nmt1*/nmt1** - thiamine repressible promoter wt/weak/very weak, correspondingly. MCS-attR1-CmR-ccdB-attR2 cassette was introduced into pREP-X vectors by XhoI sites.
How to cite: pREP42xN_ccdB was a gift from Göran Akusjärvi & Pernilla Bjerling (Addgene plasmid # 79024 ; http://n2t.net/addgene:79024 ; RRID:Addgene_79024)
