[The description below was written by a language model from this plasmid's Addgene catalogue record and pLannotate feature annotations shown in this document.]
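Description:
pREP42xN_ccdB is an empty Gateway destination vector for episomal protein expression in the fission yeast Schizosaccharomyces pombe, built on the pREP-X backbone. It is a shuttle plasmid. In E. coli it replicates from a high-copy ColE1/pUC-type origin and carries an ampicillin resistance gene, and an f1 origin is also present. In S. pombe it is maintained through the ars1 autonomously replicating sequence and selected by the ura4+ marker. The ura4+ marker is listed in the catalogue entry but was not called in the automated feature table, which leaves part of the roughly 10.5 kb sequence unannotated.

Expression is driven by the thiamine-repressible nmt1 promoter. The depositor specifies the attenuated nmt1* variant (ATAAA TATA-box mutation, described as weak). The annotation software labels the region as wild-type nmt1, most likely because the two differ by only a few bases. Downstream of the promoter lies a short cloning site with SpeI and NdeI sites, followed by an attR1–CmR–ccdB–attR2 cassette that was inserted into the backbone via XhoI sites. In an LR recombination with an entry clone, the gene of interest replaces the chloramphenicol resistance gene and the ccdB toxin gene. Because ccdB kills standard E. coli strains, unrecombined vector is counter-selected, and the empty vector must be propagated in a ccdB-tolerant strain under chloramphenicol and ampicillin selection. The restriction sites upstream of attR1 allow one or more N-terminal tags to be added, so that any recombined open reading frame can be expressed as a tagged fusion at moderate, thiamine-regulated levels. No insert is present in the deposited plasmid.
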