Features (pLannotate 1.2.2; 24 found; start..end, strand, type, name):
      1..23      -  misc_feature   MCS (fragment): pUC18/19 multiple cloning site
     49..1203    +  promoter       nmt1 promoter: wild-type nmt1 promoter from Schizosaccharomyces pombe, conferring strong thiamine-repressible expression
   1225..1349    +  protein_bind   attR1: mutant version of attR; recombination site for the Gateway® LR reaction LR Clonase™
   1374..1404    +  promoter       lac UV5 promoter: E. coli lac promoter with an "up" mutation
   1428..1457    +  promoter       cat promoter (fragment): promoter of the E. coli cat gene encoding chloramphenicol acetyltransferase
   1458..2117    +  CDS            CmR: chloramphenicol acetyltransferase; cat; confers resistance to chloramphenicol
   2296..2454    +  CDS            ccdA (fragment): CCDA_ECO57 - Also known as H, letA. Experimental evidence at protein level: Swiss-Prot protein existence level 1. Antitoxin component of a type II toxin-antitoxin (TA) system which inhibits the post-segregational killing (PSK) of plasmid-free cells, also referred to as a plasmid addiction system. Binds to and blocks the activity of CcdB; will also remove bound CcdB protein from the CcdB-GyrA complex by forming a CcdA-CcdB complex, a process termed rejuvenation. Functions as a transcriptional corepressor for the ccdAB operon, repression also requires CcdB (By similarity). From Escherichia coli
   2459..2761    +  CDS            ccdB: CCDB_ECOLI - Also known as G, letB, letD. Experimental evidence at protein level: Swiss-Prot protein existence level 1. Toxic component of a type II toxin-antitoxin (TA) system, functioning in plasmid maintainence. Responsible for the post- segregational killing (PSK) of plasmid-free cells, also referred to as a plasmid addiction system. Half-life of over 2 hours. Cell killing by CcdB is accompanied by filamentation, defects in chromosome and plasmid segregation, defects in cell division, formation of anucleate cells, decreased DNA synthesis and plasmid loss. Interferes with the activity of DN
   2805..2929    -  protein_bind   attR2: mutant version of attR; recombination site for the Gateway® LR reaction LR Clonase™
   4034..4817    -  rep_origin     ars1: Schizosaccharomyces pombe autonomously replicating sequence ars1
   4978..5043    +  CDS            hus5 (fragment): UBC9_SCHPO - Also known as ubc9. Experimental evidence at protein level: Swiss-Prot protein existence level 1. Catalyzes the covalent attachment of ubiquitin-like protein SUMO/Smt3 to other proteins. Required for efficient recovery from DNA damage or S-phase arrest and normal mitosis. This may be as part of a checkpoint independent recovery process. From Schizosaccharomyces pombe (strain 972 / ATCC 24843) (Fission yeast).
   5097..5165    +  CDS            hus5 (fragment): UBC9_SCHPO - Also known as ubc9. Experimental evidence at protein level: Swiss-Prot protein existence level 1. Catalyzes the covalent attachment of ubiquitin-like protein SUMO/Smt3 to other proteins. Required for efficient recovery from DNA damage or S-phase arrest and normal mitosis. This may be as part of a checkpoint independent recovery process. From Schizosaccharomyces pombe (strain 972 / ATCC 24843) (Fission yeast).
   5163..5320    +  CDS            lacZα (fragment): LacZα fragment of β-galactosidase; lacZ fragment
   5326..5377    -  misc_feature   bom (fragment): basis of mobility region from pBR322
   5396..5851    +  rep_origin     f1 ori (sequence partly withheld): f1 bacteriophage origin of replication; arrow indicates direction of (+) strand synthesis
   5852..5901    -  misc_feature   bom (fragment): basis of mobility region from pBR322
   6003..6038    -  CDS            rop (fragment): Rop protein, which maintains plasmids at low copy number; rop
   6133..6237    +  promoter       AmpR promoter: bla
   6238..7098    +  CDS            AmpR: β-lactamase; bla; confers resistance to ampicillin, carbenicillin, and related antibiotics
   7269..7857    +  rep_origin     ori: high-copy-number ColE1/pMB1/pBR322/pUC origin of replication
   8040..8132    +  CDS            lacI (fragment): lac repressor; lacI; The lac repressor binds to the lac operator to inhibit transcription in E. coli. This inhibition can be relieved by adding lactose or isopropyl-β-D-thiogalactopyranoside (IPTG).
   8145..8166    +  protein_bind   CAP binding site: CAP binding activates transcription in the presence of cAMP. E. coli catabolite activator protein
   8181..8211    +  promoter       lac promoter: promoter for the E. coli lac operon
   8219..8235    +  protein_bind   lac operator: The lac repressor binds to the lac operator to inhibit transcription in E. coli. This inhibition can be relieved by adding lactose or isopropyl-β-D-thiogalactopyranoside (IPTG). lac repressor encoded by lacI
>Addgene plasmid #79024 | pREP42xN_ccdB | depositor full sequence | sequence record 147781 | Full Sequence
AAGCTTGCATGCCTGCAGGTCGATCGACTCTAGAGGATCAGAAAATTATCGCCATAAAAGACAGAATAAG
TCATCAGCGGTTGTTTCATTTCCTATATTTTTTTTTTATTTTTTTATTTTTTAATAAGGGAAAATTTAAC
GTCTAAGGATACAGAAGATTGTTAGCACATTAAAGTAATAAAGGCTTAAGTAGTAAGTGCCTTAGCATGT
TATTGTATTTCAAAGGACATAATCTAAAATAATAACAATATCATTTCTCACAAGTTATTCAATTTTCTTT
TTTTTTTCTAATAATATCAAGAATGTATTATTTGTTTGACATAAGTCAACTAATTTATTTAATATGCTGG
ATTAATCTTGCAGACATGTAAATTAACAAGTTTTAGTCAAATAACGTTGAAGTTTCAATGAACTCAAATA
ATTTCTCTTTTTTTTTATATAACTCTAATCTGATTTATATTTTCCGCAGGGATCAACTGAAGTTATGACA
TTTGGATTGGATCACTTATAACCTTGGTCGCCAAATAATACAAAAATCAGCGTTATAAAACAAAGAAGGT
TTTTGTTAAGAAATTAATCCTCTTTCTTGATAAGAAAGTTGAACCGAAATTGCAGATACTGATATATGAA
AATAATACCCACAATTTTGGGAATAGCGCAAGCCTCAATTTAAACAATAGGTGAGGACACATGATAATGA
CCTCAATGATTGTTAGAAGAAAAGAGCCTCATTACAAAATCGAAAAATGAATGGTTGGGTACAAGTTTCC
AAAACATGGTAAAGTGGACTTTGCGTATGAGACGTAAATAGAAAAAAACACTTGTTATATGTTTTCTAGA
ATTATTGTTGTCTCTTTATGGTTGGATGATGCAAAATAGTAATTTCGGTTAGTTGCTGTAAAACACCACG
AGACAAATAGATATGGATATTTATTAAATCAGGAAAAACGTAACTCTCGGCTACTGGATGGTTCAGTCAC
CCAACGATTACTGGGGAGAGAAAACAGGGCAAAAGCAAAGCTTAAAGGAATCCGATTGTCATTCGGCAAT
GTGCAGCGAAACTAAAAACCGGATAATGGACCTGTTAATCGAAACATTGAAGATAAAGGAAGAGGAATCC
TGGCATATCATCAATTGAATAAGTTGAATTAATTATTTCAATCTCATTCTCACTTTCTGACTTATAGTCG
CTTTGTTAAATCATACCTCGAGACTAGTCATATGACAAGTTTGTACAAAAAAGCTGAACGAGAAACGTAA
AATGATATAAATATCAATATATTAAATTAGATTTTGCATAAAAAACAGACTACATAATACTGTAAAACAC
AACATATCCAGTCACTATGGCGGCCGCATTAGGCACCCCAGGCTTTACACTTTATGCTTCCGGCTCGTAT
AATGTGTGGATTTTGAGTTAGGATCCGTCGAGATTTTCAGGAGCTAAGGAAGCTAAAATGGAGAAAAAAA
TCACTGGATATACCACCGTTGATATATCCCAATGGCATCGTAAAGAACATTTTGAGGCATTTCAGTCAGT
TGCTCAATGTACCTATAACCAGACCGTTCAGCTGGATATTACGGCCTTTTTAAAGACCGTAAAGAAAAAT
AAGCACAAGTTTTATCCGGCCTTTATTCACATTCTTGCCCGCCTGATGAATGCTCATCCGGAATTCCGTA
TGGCAATGAAAGACGGTGAGCTGGTGATATGGGATAGTGTTCACCCTTGTTACACCGTTTTCCATGAGCA
AACTGAAACGTTTTCATCGCTCTGGAGTGAATACCACGACGATTTCCGGCAGTTTCTACACATATATTCG
CAAGATGTGGCGTGTTACGGTGAAAACCTGGCCTATTTCCCTAAAGGGTTTATTGAGAATATGTTTTTCG
TCTCAGCCAATCCCTGGGTGAGTTTCACCAGTTTTGATTTAAACGTGGCCAATATGGACAACTTCTTCGC
CCCCGTTTTCACCATGGGCAAATATTATACGCAAGGCGACAAGGTGCTGATGCCGCTGGCGATTCAGGTT
CATCATGCCGTTTGTGATGGCTTCCATGTCGGCAGAATGCTTAATGAATTACAACAGTACTGCGATGAGT
GGCAGGGCGGGGCGTAATCTAGAGGATCCGGCTTACTAAAAGCCAGATAACAGTATGCGTATTTGCGCGC
TGATTTTTGCGGTATAAGAATATATACTGATATGTATACCCGAAGTATGTCAAAAAGAGGTATGCTATGA
AGCAGCGTATTACAGTGACAGTTGACAGCGACAGCTATCAGTTGCTCAAGGCATATATGATGTCAATATC
TCCGGTCTGGTAAGCACAACCATGCAGAATGAAGCCCGTCGTCTGCGTGCCGAACGCTGGAAAGCGGAAA
ATCAGGAAGGGATGGCTGAGGTCGCCCGGTTTATTGAAATGAACGGCTCTTTTGCTGACGAGAACAGGGG
CTGGTGAAATGCAGTTTAAGGTTTACACCTATAAAAGAGAGAGCCGTTATCGTCTGTTTGTGGATGTACA
GAGTGATATTATTGACACGCCCGGGCGACGGATGGTGATCCCCCTGGCCAGTGCACGTCTGCTGTCAGAT
AAAGTCTCCCGTGAACTTTACCCGGTGGTGCATATCGGGGATGAAAGCTGGCGCATGATGACCACCGATA
TGGCCAGTGTGCCGGTCTCCGTTATCGGGGAAGAAGTGGCTGATCTCAGCCACCGCGAAAATGACATCAA
AAACGCCATTAACCTGATGTTCTGGGGAATATAAATGTCAGGCTCCCTTATACACAGCCAGTCTGCAGGT
CGACCATAGTGACTGGATATGTTGTGTTTTACAGTATTATGTAGTCTGTTTTTTATGCAAAATCTAATTT
AATATATTGATATTTATATCATTTTACGTTTCTCGTTCAGCTTTCTTGTACAAAGTGGTCTCGAGCCCGG
GCGGCCGCTAACTAACTAAGGGTAAAAGGAATGTCTCCCTTGCCAGTACTGCTAGGGTTTTTCTTTCAAA
CTATGGAAGCCCATTCAAGCTGCATATTACGATTTTGTTTTTCGCTTTTAGAAAGTGGTTTAGATGAGAT
AATAGAAAAATTCTTGATCTCCGACAACGAGTACTTTTATTTTTTTTGCTAATCACTTTACTCAATATTA
GCTCGAAATCGTAGAAACGTAGACGGGTGCGGGATACCGAGTGGTGTAGTTAAGAATTTTTATAAACCAC
GTGGCCCAAAAATATGAACCCAAAACGTTTATACATGAGTATACTTTAAGAAGGCTATACCCCTTCGTGT
TAGATGTAGTTTTAGCTACCCAACCCGAGTCTATGAGCTTGACTTCAGATGTAGAAGGCATTAAATCGTT
TTGAATATTAATTAAAAAACGATGAAAATTAAATATTTAAAAGCAATCATACGCTGAAAATTTAGTGCTG
TGGCTAATCCTTCAACATGGAAATGCCATAAAAGTGACTTTGACAAAAAAAAAAGTATATACAGGTAGTA
AACTCATCTACTTCATTGACTTTGTTTACAGCATGTGGAAGGAGGAATATTTATTGCTAAATCGTAGTTT
AACATTCAATAAGTAATACTATTGAAATTCGACAAGATTGGCCGCATGGATGAAAAAGAGGCATTTTGCT
TTGGGAGAATTAGTTCAAATTAGAACTGAAAAAAAAAACTTTACGAGGCAAAAATGTCGGATTGAGATCG
TAAAAGTTCGCTCGTCGTCTTTTGCTTTGTGATTGTTTTCATGGATACATCTTGCTGGATATTTAAATTT
TAGTACTATGTATAAGATATTCTATAAATGTTTTATCACCCAAACCTGTTAGCGCCTTCTTAATTCTATT
CAATCTGGCTTTTGCTCTGAGACTACTTCTTGGACTTTCACTACTTGTTAGTTATACGGAATTTGTGTAA
TTAGAAGTGAAATAATCCTTTCTATTAGTAATGCGAGCTCGAATTCGAGTCTAACTCCTTAACCACTCGG
ACATAGTGACTTATCTGACACTCATTGTAAATTAATATATATATAGGCATTTTGTTTAGTTAAAGGTACT
TAAGTAATTAGTATAAACGAACCAATTTTATAATCAGGAAGTTAAGTGAATGGTAGCACATGTCGTAAAA
ATTGTGAATTTTTATTGAATAATATTTTAAATACAAGCCTTTCTAGACTAGGTATACTCATAAACATATA
TGAGCAAAAGGATAGAGGAGATTACATTGCATCTTCTACAAATTTATTTATTGCCCTTTACTGAAAAATT
AAATAATGAGTACTAAATGATAAAAAGCGCTCAGTACAAGAAAGATTGCAAAAATATTGCATTCTTCATG
AATTAAAGTTGCATATAAGGCATATTGAAAGTAATAGTACTAAAACAGCAGTTAGCGAAAATTAATAGAA
TTATATTCGCAAGACAATTGTGACATTAAATTAAAAAATTGTAGAATTTTTACTATCCTCTTTAACGCCA
TGAGCCTTTATAAAAAGGTTAAATTAGTTTTAACATTCTTTTTTTGAGTAAGAGTTTACAATTTATCAAA
ACCTGTGTTATTATATTCATTAGTTTCAATTTATTAGCATCTAGAGAAAAATCAATTGGCAGTTACATTG
TTGGAATTTATGAAGAAAAAGAATCTACAACGGAGAATAAGTTGCTGATCGCTTTCCCTAAAATTGTATA
TTTTGCTGAGCTTATTTTGACATTTCGTTGAAGTTTTCTCTAATTCGCATTCATTTTAAGTAAAACAATG
AGAAATAAAATTACAAAAAATACAAATTAAAATACAATTTTTAGCTATAATTATAGACGATGCCCTTGTA
TCCCATTCTGTCTCGCTTGCCCCTACTTTTTATCTTTTATATACCATAATGAACGCTGCCGCTACTAACC
ATACCCCGATTTTACATTTCGGACTCCCAAGGACGTACAAAATAGAAAACTATAGAAAAAAATAATCAGA
AAATAGCATGTCATCTCTTTGTAAAACGCGTTTGCAAGAAGAAAGGAAACAATGGAGAAGAGATCATCCA
TTTGTATGTAAATTTTAGTAAACTTGAAGAAATCACTAACAACTTCTCTTACTTAGGGATTCTATGCAAA
ACCTTGTAAATCATCTGATGGAGGACTCGATTTAATGAATTGGAAGGTTGGAATTCACTGGCCGTCGTTT
TACAACGTCGTGACTGGGAAAACCCTGGCGTTACCCAACTTAATCGCCTTGCAGCACATCCCCCTTTCGC
CAGCTGGCGTAATAGCGAAGAGGCCCGCACCGATCGCCCTTCCCAACAGTTGCGCAGCCTGAATGGCGAA
TGGCGCCTGATGCGGTATTTTCTCCTTACGCATCTGTGCGGTATTTCACACCGCATA
[95 nt withheld, positions 5378-5472]
T
[46 nt withheld, positions 5474-5519]
C
[114 nt withheld, positions 5521-5634]
ACATCGCCCTGATAGACGGTTTTTCGCCCTTTGACGTTGGAGTCCACGTTCTTT
[37 nt withheld, positions 5689-5725]
ACTCTATCTCGGGCTATTCTTTTGATTTATAAGGGATTTTGCCGATTTCGGTCTATTGGTTAAAAAATGA
GCTGATTTAACAAAAATTTAACGCGAATTTTAACAAAATATTAACGTTTACAATTTTATGGTGCACTCTC
AGTACAATCTGCTCTGATGCCGCATAGTTAAGCCAGCCCCGACACCCGCCAACACCCGCTGACGCGCCCT
GACGGGCTTGTCTGCTCCCGGCATCCGCTTACAGACAAGCTGTGACCGTCTCCGGGAGCTGCATGTGTCA
GAGGTTTTCACCGTCATCACCGAAACGCGCGAGACGAAAGGGCCTCGTGATACGCCTATTTTTATAGGTT
AATGTCATGATAATAATGGTTTCTTAGACGTCAGGTGGCACTTTTCGGGGAAATGTGCGCGGAACCCCTA
TTTGTTTATTTTTCTAAATACATTCAAATATGTATCCGCTCATGAGACAATAACCCTGATAAATGCTTCA
ATAATATTGAAAAAGGAAGAGTATGAGTATTCAACATTTCCGTGTCGCCCTTATTCCCTTTTTTGCGGCA
TTTTGCCTTCCTGTTTTTGCTCACCCAGAAACGCTGGTGAAAGTAAAAGATGCTGAAGATCAGTTGGGTG
CACGAGTGGGTTACATCGAACTGGATCTCAACAGCGGTAAGATCCTTGAGAGTTTTCGCCCCGAAGAACG
TTTTCCAATGATGAGCACTTTTAAAGTTCTGCTATGTGGCGCGGTATTATCCCGTATTGACGCCGGGCAA
GAGCAACTCGGTCGCCGCATACACTATTCTCAGAATGACTTGGTTGAGTACTCACCAGTCACAGAAAAGC
ATCTTACGGATGGCATGACAGTAAGAGAATTATGCAGTGCTGCCATAACCATGAGTGATAACACTGCGGC
CAACTTACTTCTGACAACGATCGGAGGACCGAAGGAGCTAACCGCTTTTTTGCACAACATGGGGGATCAT
GTAACTCGCCTTGATCGTTGGGAACCGGAGCTGAATGAAGCCATACCAAACGACGAGCGTGACACCACGA
TGCCTGTAGCAATGGCAACAACGTTGCGCAAACTATTAACTGGCGAACTACTTACTCTAGCTTCCCGGCA
ACAATTAATAGACTGGATGGAGGCGGATAAAGTTGCAGGACCACTTCTGCGCTCGGCCCTTCCGGCTGGC
TGGTTTATTGCTGATAAATCTGGAGCCGGTGAGCGTGGGTCTCGCGGTATCATTGCAGCACTGGGGCCAG
ATGGTAAGCCCTCCCGTATCGTAGTTATCTACACGACGGGGAGTCAGGCAACTATGGATGAACGAAATAG
ACAGATCGCTGAGATAGGTGCCTCACTGATTAAGCATTGGTAACTGTCAGACCAAGTTTACTCATATATA
CTTTAGATTGATTTAAAACTTCATTTTTAATTTAAAAGGATCTAGGTGAAGATCCTTTTTGATAATCTCA
TGACCAAAATCCCTTAACGTGAGTTTTCGTTCCACTGAGCGTCAGACCCCGTAGAAAAGATCAAAGGATC
TTCTTGAGATCCTTTTTTTCTGCGCGTAATCTGCTGCTTGCAAACAAAAAAACCACCGCTACCAGCGGTG
GTTTGTTTGCCGGATCAAGAGCTACCAACTCTTTTTCCGAAGGTAACTGGCTTCAGCAGAGCGCAGATAC
CAAATACTGTCCTTCTAGTGTAGCCGTAGTTAGGCCACCACTTCAAGAACTCTGTAGCACCGCCTACATA
CCTCGCTCTGCTAATCCTGTTACCAGTGGCTGCTGCCAGTGGCGATAAGTCGTGTCTTACCGGGTTGGAC
TCAAGACGATAGTTACCGGATAAGGCGCAGCGGTCGGGCTGAACGGGGGGTTCGTGCACACAGCCCAGCT
TGGAGCGAACGACCTACACCGAACTGAGATACCTACAGCGTGAGCTATGAGAAAGCGCCACGCTTCCCGA
AGGGAGAAAGGCGGACAGGTATCCGGTAAGCGGCAGGGTCGGAACAGGAGAGCGCACGAGGGAGCTTCCA
GGGGGAAACGCCTGGTATCTTTATAGTCCTGTCGGGTTTCGCCACCTCTGACTTGAGCGTCGATTTTTGT
GATGCTCGTCAGGGGGGCGGAGCCTATGGAAAAACGCCAGCAACGCGGCCTTTTTACGGTTCCTGGCCTT
TTGCTGGCCTTTTGCTCACATGTTCTTTCCTGCGTTATCCCCTGATTCTGTGGATAACCGTATTACCGCC
TTTGAGTGAGCTGATACCGCTCGCCGCAGCCGAACGACCGAGCGCAGCGAGTCAGTGAGCGAGGAAGCGG
AAGAGCGCCCAATACGCAAACCGCCTCTCCCCGCGCGTTGGCCGATTCATTAATGCAGCTGGCACGACAG
GTTTCCCGACTGGAAAGCGGGCAGTGAGCGCAACGCAATTAATGTGAGTTAGCTCACTCATTAGGCACCC
CAGGCTTTACACTTTATGCTTCCGGCTCGTATGTTGTGTGGAATTGTGAGCGGATAACAATTTCACACAG
GAAACAGCTATGACCATGATTACGCCAAGCTTNNNNNNNNNNNNNNNNNNNNNNNNNNNNNNNNNNNNNN
NNNNNNNNNNNNNNNNNNNNNNNNNNNNNNNNNNNNNNNNNNNNNNNNNNNNNNNNNNNNNNNNNNNNNN
NNNNNNNNNNNNNNNNNNNNNNNNNNNNNNNNNNNNNNNNNNNNNNNNNNNNNNNNNNNNNNNNNNNNNN
NNNNNNNNNNNNNNNNNNNNNNNNNNNNNNNNNNNNNNNNNNNNNNNNNNNNNNNNNNNNNNNNNNNNNN
NNNNNNNNNNNNNNNNNNNNNNNNNNNNNNNNNNNNNNNNNNNNNNNNNNNNNNNNNNNNNNNNNNNNNN
NNNNNNNNNNNNNNNNNNNNNNNNNNNNNNNNNNNNNNNNNNNNNNNNNNNNNNNNNNNNNNNNNNNNNN
NNNNNNNNNNNNNNNNNNNNNNNNNNNNNNNNNNNNNNNNNNNNNNNNNNNNNNNNNNNNNNNNNNNNNN
NNNNNNNNNNNNNNNNNNNNNNNNNNNNNNNNNNNNNNNNNNNNNNNNNNNNNNNNNNNNNNNNNNNNNN
NNNNNNNNNNNNNNNNNNNNNNNNNNNNNNNNNNNNNNNNNNNNNNNNNNNNNNNNNNNNNNNNNNNNNN
NNNNNNNNNNNNNNNNNNNNNNNNNNNNNNNNNNNNNNNNNNNNNNNNNNNNNNNNNNNNNNNNNNNNNN
NNNNNNNNNNNNNNNNNNNNNNNNNNNNNNNNNNNNNNNNNNNNNNNNNNNNNNNNNNNNNNNNNNNNNN
NNNNNNNNNNNNNNNNNNNNNNNNNNNNNNNNNNNNNNNNNNNNNNNNNNNNNNNNNNNNNNNNNNNNNN
NNNNNNNNNNNNNNNNNNNNNNNNNNNNNNNNNNNNNNNNNNNNNNNNNNNNNNNNNNNNNNNNNNNNNN
NNNNNNNNNNNNNNNNNNNNNNNNNNNNNNNNNNNNNNNNNNNNNNNNNNNNNNNNNNNNNNNNNNNNNN
NNNNNNNNNNNNNNNNNNNNNNNNNNNNNNNNNNNNNNNNNNNNNNNNNNNNNNNNNNNNNNNNNNNNNN
NNNNNNNNNNNNNNNNNNNNNNNNNNNNNNNNNNNNNNNNNNNNNNNNNNNNNNNNNNNNNNNNNNNNNN
NNNNNNNNNNNNNNNNNNNNNNNNNNNNNNNNNNNNNNNNNNNNNNNNNNNNNNNNNNNNNNNNNNNNNN
NNNNNNNNNNNNNNNNNNNNNNNNNNNNNNNNNNNNNNNNNNNNNNNNNNNNNNNNNNNNNNNNNNNNNN
NNNNNNNNNNNNNNNNNNNNNNNNNNNNNNNNNNNNNNNNNNNNNNNNNNNNNNNNNNNNNNNNNNNNNN
NNNNNNNNNNNNNNNNNNNNNNNNNNNNNNNNNNNNNNNNNNNNNNNNNNNNNNNNNNNNNNNNNNNNNN
NNNNNNNNNNNNNNNNNNNNNNNNNNNNNNNNNNNNNNNNNNNNNNNNNNNNNNNNNNNNNNNNNNNNNN
NNNNNNNNNNNNNNNNNNNNNNNNNNNNNNNNNNNNNNNNNNNNNNNNNNNNNNNNNNNNNNNNNNNNNN
NNNNNNNNNNNNNNNNNNNNNNNNNNNNNNNNNNNNNNNNNNNNNNNNNNNNNNNNNNNNNNNNNNNNNN
NNNNNNNNNNNNNNNNNNNNNNNNNNNNNNNNNNNNNNNNNNNNNNNNNNNNNNNNNNNNNNNNNNNNNN
NNNNNNNNNNNNNNNNNNNNNNNNNNNNNNNNNNNNNNNNNNNNNNNNNNNNNNNNNNNNNNNNNNNNNN
NNNNNNNNNNNNNNNNNNNNNNNNNNNNNNNNNNNNNNNNNNNNNNNNNNNNNNNNNNNNNNNNNNNNNN
NNNNNNNNNNNNNNNNNNNNNNNNNNNNNNNNNNNNNNNNNNNNNNNNNNNNNNNNNNNNNNNNNNNNNN
NNNNNNNNNNNNNNNNNNNNNNNNNNNNNNNNNNNNNNNNNNNNNNNNNNNNNNNNNNNNNNNNNNNNNN
NNNNNNNNNNNNNNNNNNNNNNNNNNNNNNNNNNNNNNNNNNNNNNNNNNNNNNNNNNNNNNNNNNNNNN
NNNNNNNNNNNNNNNNNNNNNNNNNNNNNNNNNNNNNNNNNNNNNNNNNNNNNNNNNNNNNNNNNNNNNN
NNNNNNNNNNNNNNNNNNNNNNNNNNNNNNNNNNNNNNNNNNNNNNNNNNNNNNNNNNNNNNNNNNNNNN
NNNNNNNNNNNNNNNNNNNNNNNNNNNNNNNNNNNNNNNNNNNNNNNNNNNNNNNNNNNNNNNNNNNNNN
NNNNNNNNNNNNN
