>Addgene plasmid #79024 | pREP42xN_ccdB | addgene partial sequence | sequence record 151955 | CAT-R 5'-GCAACTGACTGAAATGCCTC-3'
ACGGTGGTATATCCAGTGATTTTTTTCTCCATTTTAGCTTCCTTAGCTCCTGAAAATCTCGACGGATCCT
AACTCAAAATCCACACATTATACGAGCCGGAAGCATAAAGTGTAAAGCCTGGGGTGCCTAATGCGGCCGC
CATAGTGACTGGATATGTTGTGTTTTACAGTATTATGTAGTCTGTTTTTTATGCAAAATCTAATTTAATA
TATTGATATTTATATCATTTTACGTTTCTCGTTCAGCTTTTTTGTACAAACTTGTCATATGACTAGTCTC
GAGGTATGATTTAACAAAGCGACTATAAGTCAGAAAGTGAGAATGAGATTGAAATAATTAATTCAACTTA
TTCAATTGATGATATGCCAGGATTCCTCTTCCTTTATCTTCAATGTTTCGATTAACAGGTCCATTATCCG
GTTTTTAGTTTCGCTGCACATTGCCGAATGACAATCGGATTCCTTTAAGCTTTGCTTTTGCCCTGTTTTC
TCTCCCCAGTAATCGTTGGGTGACTGAACCATCCAGTAGCCGAGAGTTACGTTTTTCCTGATTTAATAAA
TATCCATATCTATTTGTCTCGTGGTGTTTTACAGCAACTAACCGAAATTACTATTTTGCATCATCCAACC
ATAAAGAGACAACAATAATTCTAGAAAACATATAACAAGTGTTTTTTTCTATTTACGTCTCATACGCAAA
GTCCACTTTACCATGTTTTGGAAACTTGTACCCAACCATTCATTTTTCGATTTTGTAATGAGGCTCTTTT
CTTCTAACAATCATTGAGGTCATTATCATGTGTCCTCACCTATTGTTTAAATTGAGGCTTGCGCTATTCC
C
