>Addgene plasmid #79024 | pREP42xN_ccdB | addgene partial sequence | sequence record 151956 | M13pUC-Rev 5'-AGCGGATAACAATTTCACACAGG-3'
AGCTTGTGATATTGACGAAACTTTTTGACATCTAATTTATTCTGTTCCAACACCAATGTTTATAACCAAG
TTTTATCTTGTTTGTCTACATGGTATTTTACATTCATCTACATACATCTTTCATTGGCTTTGTACATAGT
TATCATTACAAGTCTAAAAAAATTCACTCTTTTCTTATTCAATGTCAATCCAAGAGAAAAGATTGTGGTA
ATGTTGTAGGAGCATGTTTAATAAATTACTATAGCAAATTACTTTTTATTCCCAAGGTGTTTATCTATAA
TAGTTAATATTTTAGTCGCTACATAAAATTTTACCAAAGAGTACTTGTATACTAATTCTAAATGCCTTCT
GACATAAAACGCCTAGGAAAACAAACGCAAACAAGGCATCGACTTTTTCAATAACCAACCAAAAAAATTT
TACATTAGTCTTTTTTTAATGCTGAGAAAGTCTTTGCTGATATGCCTTCCAACCAGCTTCTCTATATCTC
TTGGCTTCGACAACAGGATTACGACCAGCTCCATAGACTCCACGACCAACAATGATGATATCGCTACCGC
AGTTTACAATCACTTCTTCAGGAGTACGATATTGCTGTCCCAGCCCGTCTCCTTTAACATCCAAGCCGAT
ACCAGGGGACATAGTTATGTAGTCGCTTTGAAGGTTAGGAAATCGACGACCAGCTATAAAGCCAAAGCAA
AAATCGGTATGCTTCTCAAACCATTCTAAGGTTTTCTCTGTGTAGGAACCAGTAGCCAAAGAGCCTTTGG
AAGACATTTCAGCCAAAAGCAAGAGACCACGTCCCAAAGGTAAACCAACTTCTTTGAGGCCTTGTATAAT
ACCCTCGCCTGGCACTGTATGGCAATTTGTGATATGAGCCCAAGAAGCAATTTTGTACACACCAGATGCA
TATTGTAGCT
